>Addgene plasmid #12454 | pcDNA3.1-HA-mUbp43 | addgene full sequence | sequence record 421211 | Addgene NGS Result
GGTTAAAAAATGAGCTGATTTAACAAAAATTTAACGCGAATTAATTCTGTGGAATGTGTGTCAGTTAGGG
TGTGGAAAGTCCCCAGGCTCCCCAGCAGGCAGAAGTATGCAAAGCATGCATCTCAATTAGTCAGCAACCA
GGTGTGGAAAGTCCCCAGGCTCCCCAGCAGGCAGAAGTATGCAAAGCATGCATCTCAATTAGTCAGCAAC
CATAGTCCCGCCCCTAACTCCGCCCATCCCGCCCCTAACTCCGCCCAGTTCCGCCCATTCTCCGCCCCAT
GGCTGACTAATTTTTTTTATTTATGCAGAGGCCGAGGCCGCCTCTGCCTCTGAGCTATTCCAGAAGTAGT
GAGGAGGCTTTTTTGGAGGCCTAGGCTTTTGCAAAAAGCTCCCGGGAGCTTGTATATCCATTTTCGGATC
TGATCAAGAGACAGGATGAGGATCGTTTCGCATGATTGAACAAGATGGATTGCACGCAGGTTCTCCGGCC
GCTTGGGTGGAGAGGCTATTCGGCTATGACTGGGCACAACAGACAATCGGCTGCTCTGATGCCGCCGTGT
TCCGGCTGTCAGCGCAGGGGCGCCCGGTTCTTTTTGTCAAGACCGACCTGTCCGGTGCCCTGAATGAACT
GCAGGACGAGGCAGCGCGGCTATCGTGGCTGGCCACGACGGGCGTTCCTTGCGCAGCTGTGCTCGACGTT
GTCACTGAAGCGGGAAGGGACTGGCTGCTATTGGGCGAAGTGCCGGGGCAGGATCTCCTGTCATCTCACC
TTGCTCCTGCCGAGAAAGTATCCATCATGGCTGATGCAATGCGGCGGCTGCATACGCTTGATCCGGCTAC
CTGCCCATTCGACCACCAAGCGAAACATCGCATCGAGCGAGCACGTACTCGGATGGAAGCCGGTCTTGTC
GATCAGGATGATCTGGACGAAGAGCATCAGGGGCTCGCGCCAGCCGAACTGTTCGCCAGGCTCAAGGCGC
GCATGCCCGACGGCGAGGATCTCGTCGTGACCCATGGCGATGCCTGCTTGCCGAATATCATGGTGGAAAA
TGGCCGCTTTTCTGGATTCATCGACTGTGGCCGGCTGGGTGTGGCGGACCGCTATCAGGACATAGCGTTG
GCTACCCGTGATATTGCTGAAGAGCTTGGCGGCGAATGGGCTGACCGCTTCCTCGTGCTTTACGGTATCG
CCGCTCCCGATTCGCAGCGCATCGCCTTCTATCGCCTTCTTGACGAGTTCTTCTGAGCGGGACTCTGGGG
TTCGAAATGACCGACCAAGCGACGCCCAACCTGCCATCACGAGATTTCGATTCCACCGCCGCCTTCTATG
AAAGGTTGGGCTTCGGAATCGTTTTCCGGGACGCCGGCTGGATGATCCTCCAGCGCGGGGATCTCATGCT
GGAGTTCTTCGCCCACCCCAACTTGTTTATTGCAGCTTATAATGGTTACAAATAAAGCAATAGCATCACA
AATTTCACAAATAAAGCATTTTTTTCACTGCATTCTAGTTGTGGTTTGTCCAAACTCATCAATGTATCTT
ATCATGTCTGTATACCGTCGACCTCTAGCTAGAGCTTGGCGTAATCATGGTCATAGCTGTTTCCTGTGTG
AAATTGTTATCCGCTCACAATTCCACACAACATACGAGCCGGAAGCATAAAGTGTAAAGCCTGGGGTGCC
TAATGAGTGAGCTAACTCACATTAATTGCGTTGCGCTCACTGCCCGCTTTCCAGTCGGGAAACCTGTCGT
GCCAGCTGCATTAATGAATCGGCCAACGCGCGGGGAGAGGCGGTTTGCGTATTGGGCGCTCTTCCGCTTC
CTCGCTCACTGACTCGCTGCGCTCGGTCGTTCGGCTGCGGCGAGCGGTATCAGCTCACTCAAAGGCGGTA
ATACGGTTATCCACAGAATCAGGGGATAACGCAGGAAAGAACATGTGAGCAAAAGGCCAGCAAAAGGCCA
GGAACCGTAAAAAGGCCGCGTTGCTGGCGTTTTTCCATAGGCTCCGCCCCCCTGACGAGCATCACAAAAA
TCGACGCTCAAGTCAGAGGTGGCGAAACCCGACAGGACTATAAAGATACCAGGCGTTTCCCCCTGGAAGC
TCCCTCGTGCGCTCTCCTGTTCCGACCCTGCCGCTTACCGGATACCTGTCCGCCTTTCTCCCTTCGGGAA
GCGTGGCGCTTTCTCATAGCTCACGCTGTAGGTATCTCAGTTCGGTGTAGGTCGTTCGCTCCAAGCTGGG
CTGTGTGCACGAACCCCCCGTTCAGCCCGACCGCTGCGCCTTATCCGGTAACTATCGTCTTGAGTCCAAC
CCGGTAAGACACGACTTATCGCCACTGGCAGCAGCCACTGGTAACAGGATTAGCAGAGCGAGGTATGTAG
GCGGTGCTACAGAGTTCTTGAAGTGGTGGCCTAACTACGGCTACACTAGAAGAACAGTATTTGGTATCTG
CGCTCTGCTGAAGCCAGTTACCTTCGGAAAAAGAGTTGGTAGCTCTTGATCCGGCAAACAAACCACCGCT
GGTAGCGGTGGTTTTTTTGTTTGCAAGCAGCAGATTACGCGCAGAAAAAAAGGATCTCAAGAAGATCCTT
TGATCTTTTCTACGGGGTCTGACGCTCAGTGGAACGAAAACTCACGTTAAGGGATTTTGGTCATGAGATT
ATCAAAAAGGATCTTCACCTAGATCCTTTTAAATTAAAAATGAAGTTTTAAATCAATCTAAAGTATATAT
GAGTAAACTTGGTCTGACAGTTACCAATGCTTAATCAGTGAGGCACCTATCTCAGCGATCTGTCTATTTC
GTTCATCCATAGTTGCCTGACTCCCCGTCGTGTAGATAACTACGATACGGGAGGGCTTACCATCTGGCCC
CAGTGCTGCAATGATACCGCGAGACCCACGCTCACCGGCTCCAGATTTATCAGCAATAAACCAGCCAGCC
GGAAGGGCCGAGCGCAGAAGTGGTCCTGCAACTTTATCCGCCTCCATCCAGTCTATTAATTGTTGCCGGG
AAGCTAGAGTAAGTAGTTCGCCAGTTAATAGTTTGCGCAACGTTGTTGCCATTGCTACAGGCATCGTGGT
GTCACGCTCGTCGTTTGGTATGGCTTCATTCAGCTCCGGTTCCCAACGATCAAGGCGAGTTACATGATCC
CCCATGTTGTGCAAAAAAGCGGTTAGCTCCTTCGGTCCTCCGATCGTTGTCAGAAGTAAGTTGGCCGCAG
TGTTATCACTCATGGTTATGGCAGCACTGCATAATTCTCTTACTGTCATGCCATCCGTAAGATGCTTTTC
TGTGACTGGTGAGTACTCAACCAAGTCATTCTGAGAATAGTGTATGCGGCGACCGAGTTGCTCTTGCCCG
GCGTCAATACGGGATAATACCGCGCCACATAGCAGAACTTTAAAAGTGCTCATCATTGGAAAACGTTCTT
CGGGGCGAAAACTCTCAAGGATCTTACCGCTGTTGAGATCCAGTTCGATGTAACCCACTCGTGCACCCAA
CTGATCTTCAGCATCTTTTACTTTCACCAGCGTTTCTGGGTGAGCAAAAACAGGAAGGCAAAATGCCGCA
AAAAAGGGAATAAGGGCGACACGGAAATGTTGAATACTCATACTCTTCCTTTTTCAATATTATTGAAGCA
TTTATCAGGGTTATTGTCTCATGAGCGGATACATATTTGAATGTATTTAGAAAAATAAACAAATAGGGGT
TCCGCGCACATTTCCCCGAAAAGTGCCACCTGACGTCGACGGATCGGGAGATCTCCCGATCCCCTATGGT
GCACTCTCAGTACAATCTGCTCTGATGCCGCATAGTTAAGCCAGTATCTGCTCCCTGCTTGTGTGTTGGA
GGTCGCTGAGTAGTGCGCGAGCAAAATTTAAGCTACAACAAGGCAAGGCTTGACCGACAATTGCATGAAG
AATCTGCTTAGGGTTAGGCGTTTTGCGCTGCTTCGCGATGTACGGGCCAGATATACGCGTTGACATTGAT
TATTGACTAGTTATTAATAGTAATCAATTACGGGGTCATTAGTTCATAGCCCATATATGGAGTTCCGCGT
TACATAACTTACGGTAAATGGCCCGCCTGGCTGACCGCCCAACGACCCCCGCCCATTGACGTCAATAATG
ACGTATGTTCCCATAGTAACGCCAATAGGGACTTTCCATTGACGTCAATGGGTGGAGTATTTACGGTAAA
CTGCCCACTTGGCAGTACATCAAGTGTATCATATGCCAAGTACGCCCCCTATTGACGTCAATGACGGTAA
ATGGCCCGCCTGGCATTATGCCCAGTACATGACCTTATGGGACTTTCCTACTTGGCAGTACATCTACGTA
TTAGTCATCGCTATTACCATGGTGATGCGGTTTTGGCAGTACATCAATGGGCGTGGATAGCGGTTTGACT
CACGGGGATTTCCAAGTCTCCACCCCATTGACGTCAATGGGAGTTTGTTTTGGCACCAAAATCAACGGGA
CTTTCCAAAATGTCGTAACAACTCCGCCCCATTGACGCAAATGGGCGGTAGGCGTGTACGGTGGGAGGTC
TATATAAGCAGAGCTCTCTGGCTAACTAGAGAACCCACTGCTTACTGGCTTATCGAAATTAATACGACTC
ACTATAGGGAGACCCAAGCTGGAGACCATGTACCCATACGACGTCCCAGACTACGCTGGAAGCTTGGTAC
CGATGGGCAAGGGGTTTGGGCTCCTGAGGAAACCCTGCCAGTCAGTTGTGGCTGAGCCGCAGCAGTACTC
AGCGCTGGAGGAAGAGAGGACCATGAAGAGGAAGAGAGTGCTGTCTAGAGACCTCTGCAGTGCCTGGGAC
AGCCCTCATGGTCTGGTTGGTTTACACAACATCGGACAGACGTGTTGCCTTAACTCCTTGCTTCAAGTGT
TCATGATGAACATGGACTTCAGAATGATATTGAAGAGGATAACAGTGCCTCGGAGTGCAGAAGAGAGGAA
GAGAAGTGTCCCCTTCCAGCTGCTTTTGCTGCTGGAGAAGATGCAGGACAGTCGACAGAAAGCCTTGCTG
CCCACGGAGCTCGTTCAGTGCCTGCAGAAATACAACGTGCCGTTGTTTGTCCAGCACGATGCTGCTCAAC
TCTACCTTACAATCTGGAACCTGACTAAGGACCAGATCACGGACACAGACTTGACAGAGCGGCTGCAGGG
TCTGTTCACCATCTGGACGCAGGAGTCCCTGATTTGCGTGGGCTGTACAGCAGAGAGCAGCAGGAGGAGC
AAACTGCTCACACTCTCTCTTCCTCTTTTTGATAAGGACGCAAAGCCTCTGAAAACCCTGGAGGATGCCT
TGAGATGTTTCGTCCAGCCCAAAGAGTTAGCAAGCTCCGACATGTGCTGCGAGAGCTGTGGGGAGAAGAC
GCCTTGGAAACAGGTTCTGAAGCTGACTCATCTGCCCCAAACCTTGACCATTCACCTCATGAGATTCTCT
GCCAGGAACTCGAGGACGGAAAAGATCTGTCACTCAGTTAATTTCCCTCAGAGCTTGGATTTCAGTCAGG
TTCTGCCAACCGAGGAAGACCTCGGTGATACCAAGGAACAGTCTGAAATACACTATGAACTCTTTGCCGT
GATTGCCCACGTTGGGATGGCTGACTTTGGTCATTACTGTGCCTACATCCGGAATCCCGTGGATGGAAAG
TGGTTCTGCTTCAATGACTCACATGTTTGTTGGGTCACCTGGAAGGATGTCCAGTGTACCTATGGGAACC
ACAGATACCGCTGGCGGGAAACGGCCTATCTCTTGGTTTACACGAAGACTGGATCCTGAGAATTCTGCAG
ATATCCATCACACTGGCGGCCGCTCGAGCATGCATCTAGAGGGCCCTATTCTATAGTGTCACCTAAATGC
TAGAGCTCGCTGATCAGCCTCGACTGTGCCTTCTAGTTGCCAGCCATCTGTTGTTTGCCCCTCCCCCGTG
CCTTCCTTGACCCTGGAAGGTGCCACTCCCACTGTCCTTTCCTAATAAAATGAGGAAATTGCATCGCATT
GTCTGAGTAGGTGTCATTCTATTCTGGGGGGTGGGGTGGGGCAGGACAGCAAGGGGGAGGATTGGGAAGA
CAATAGCAGGCATGCTGGGGATGCGGTGGGCTCTATGGCTTCTGAGGCGGAAAGAACCAGCTGGGGCTCT
AGGGGGTATCCCC
[124 nt withheld, positions 6174-6297]
C
[91 nt withheld, positions 6299-6389]
A
[49 nt withheld, positions 6391-6439]
CCTTTGACGTTGGAGTCCACGTTCTTT
[37 nt withheld, positions 6467-6503]
ACCCTATCTCGGTCTATTCTTTTGATTTATAAGGGATTTTGCCGATTTCGGCCTATT
Features (pLannotate 1.2.2; 21 found; start..end, strand, type, name):
     56..385     +  promoter       SV40 promoter: SV40 enhancer and early promoter
    452..1243    +  CDS            neo: KKA2_KLEPN - Also known as kan, nptII. Experimental evidence at protein level: Swiss-Prot protein existence level 1. Resistance to kanamycin, neomycin, paromomycin, ribostamycin, butirosin and gentamicin B. From Klebsiella pneumoniae.
   1267..1425    +  CDS            ble (fragment): BLE_KLEPN - Experimental evidence at protein level: Swiss-Prot protein existence level 1. Binding protein with a strong affinity to the bleomycin family of antibiotics. Binds to CL990; an antimitotic-antibiotic compound. From Klebsiella pneumoniae.
   1420..1541    +  polyA_signal   SV40 poly(A) signal: SV40 polyadenylation signal
   1614..1630    -  protein_bind   lac operator: The lac repressor binds to the lac operator to inhibit transcription in E. coli. This inhibition can be relieved by adding lactose or isopropyl-β-D-thiogalactopyranoside (IPTG). lac repressor encoded by lacI
   1638..1668    -  promoter       lac promoter: promoter for the E. coli lac operon
   1683..1704    -  protein_bind   CAP binding site: CAP binding activates transcription in the presence of cAMP. E. coli catabolite activator protein
   1717..1809    -  CDS            lacI (fragment): lac repressor; lacI; The lac repressor binds to the lac operator to inhibit transcription in E. coli. This inhibition can be relieved by adding lactose or isopropyl-β-D-thiogalactopyranoside (IPTG).
   1992..2580    -  rep_origin     ori: high-copy-number ColE1/pMB1/pBR322/pUC origin of replication
   2751..3611    -  CDS            AmpR: β-lactamase; bla; confers resistance to ampicillin, carbenicillin, and related antibiotics
   3612..3716    -  promoter       AmpR promoter: bla
   3775..3827    -  misc_feature   bom (fragment): basis of mobility region from pBR322
   3982..4361    +  enhancer       CMV enhancer: human cytomegalovirus immediate early enhancer
   4362..4565    +  promoter       CMV promoter: human cytomegalovirus (CMV) immediate early promoter
   4561..4594    +  LTR            5' LTR (truncated) (fragment): truncated 5' long terminal repeat (LTR) from HIV-1
   4610..4628    +  promoter       T7 promoter: promoter for bacteriophage T7 RNA polymerase
   4693..5796    +  CDS            Usp18: UBP18_MOUSE - Also known as Ubp43. Experimental evidence at protein level: Swiss-Prot protein existence level 1. Involved in the negative regulation of the inflammatory response triggered by type I interferon. Upon recruitment by STAT2 to the type I IFN receptor subunit IFNAR2 interferes with the assembly of the ternary interferon-IFNAR1-IFNAR2 complex and acts as a negative regulator of the type I IFN signaling pathway. Also regulates protein ISGylation. Can efficiently cleave only ISG15 fusions including native ISG15 conjugates linked via isopeptide bonds. Necessary to maintain a critical ce
   5860..5878    -  promoter       SP6 promoter: promoter for bacteriophage SP6 RNA polymerase
   5904..6128    +  polyA_signal   bGH poly(A) signal: bovine growth hormone polyadenylation signal
   6132..6153    +  promoter       SV40 promoter (fragment): SV40 enhancer and early promoter
   6174..42      +  rep_origin     f1 ori (across the origin) (sequence partly withheld): f1 bacteriophage origin of replication; arrow indicates direction of (+) strand synthesis
