[The description below was written by a language model from this plasmid's Addgene catalogue record and pLannotate feature annotations shown in this document.]
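Description:
pcDNA3.1-HA-mUbp43 is a mammalian expression plasmid built on the Invitrogen pcDNA3.1 backbone that carries the mouse Usp18 gene, also known as UBP43, with an N-terminal HA epitope tag supplied by the backbone. The sequenced record is about 6.6 kb. In E. coli it is maintained at high copy through a ColE1/pUC-type origin and selected with ampicillin via the β-lactamase gene and its native promoter. An f1 origin is also present, a standard pcDNA3.1 element that permits single-stranded DNA production. For mammalian cells, an SV40 enhancer/early promoter drives a neomycin phosphotransferase gene terminated by an SV40 polyadenylation signal, which allows G418 selection of stable transfectants.

The coding sequence was inserted between KpnI and EcoRI sites, both retained, and sits downstream of the human CMV immediate early enhancer and promoter and upstream of the bovine growth hormone polyadenylation signal, giving strong constitutive expression after transfection. T7 and SP6 promoters flank the insert and serve as sequencing primer sites; the T7 promoter could also support in vitro transcription of the sense strand. The automated annotation does not mark the HA tag as a separate feature, and short hits labelled as HIV-1 LTR, ble, lacI and bom fragments are probably backbone remnants or annotation artefacts rather than functional elements.

Usp18/UBP43 is an ISG15-specific protease that removes ISG15 from conjugated proteins and also negatively regulates type I interferon signalling at the IFNAR2 receptor subunit. The associated publication addresses its regulation of interferon signalling independent of isopeptidase activity. The construct suits overexpression of HA-tagged mouse UBP43, with detection or immunoprecipitation through the tag.
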