Addgene plasmid #12454: pcDNA3.1-HA-mUbp43
Depositing lab: Dong-Er Zhang. Depositing organization: Scripps California (The Scripps Research Institute). Publication: UBP43 is a novel regulator of interferon signaling independent of its ISG15 isopeptidase activity. Malakhova OA, Kim KI, Luo JK, Zou W, Kumar KG, Fuchs SY, Shuai K, Zhang DE. EMBO J. 2006 Jun 7. 25(11):2358-67. 10.1038/sj.emboj.7601149 PubMed 16710296.
Backbone
  Vector backbone: pcDNA3.1
  Backbone manufacturer: Invitrogen
  Backbone size w/o insert (bp): 5400
  Vector type: Mammalian Expression
Growth in bacteria
  Bacterial resistance: Ampicillin, 100 μg/mL
  Growth temperature: 37°C
  Growth strain: DH5alpha
  Copy number: High Copy
Gene/Insert
  Gene/Insert name: UBP43
  Species: M. musculus (mouse)
  Entrez Gene: Usp18 (a.k.a. 1110058H21Rik, AW047653, UBP4, UBP43, Ubp15)
  Tag / fusion protein: HA (N terminal on backbone)
  Cloning method: Restriction Enzyme; 5′ cloning site KpnI (not destroyed); 3′ cloning site EcoRI (not destroyed)
  Sequencing primers: 5′ T7; 3′ Sp6
Terms and licenses: Academic/Nonprofit Terms; Industry Terms: Not Available to Industry
How to cite: pcDNA3.1-HA-mUbp43 was a gift from Dong-Er Zhang (Addgene plasmid # 12454 ; http://n2t.net/addgene:12454 ; RRID:Addgene_12454)
