>Addgene plasmid #12454 | pcDNA3.1-HA-mUbp43 | addgene partial sequence | sequence record 19846 | 12454 with CMV-F
CTCTCTGGCTACTAGAGAACCCACTGCTTACTGGCTTATCGAAATTAATACGACTCACTATAGGGAGACC
CAAGCTGGAGACCATGTACCCATACGACGTCCCAGACTACGCTGGAAGCTTGGTACCGATGGGCAAGGGG
TTTGGGCTCCTGAGGAAACCCTGCCAGTCAGTTGTGGCTGAGCCGCAGCAGTACTCAGCGCTGGAGGAAG
AGAGGACCATGAAGAGGAAGAGAGTGCTGTCTAGAGACCTCTGCAGTGCCTGGGACAGCCCTCATGGTCT
GGTTGGTTTACACAACATCGGACAGACGTGTTGCCTTAACTCCTTGCTTCAAGTGTTCATGATGAACATG
GACTTCAGAATGATATTGAAGAGGATAACAGTGCCTCGGAGTGCAGAAGAGAGGAAGAGAAGTGTCCCCT
TCCAGCTGCTTTTGCTGCTGGAGAAGATGCAGGACAGTCGACAGAAAGCCTTGCTGCCCACGGAGCTCGT
TCAGTGCCTGCAGAAATACAACGTGCCGTTGTTTGTCCAGCACGATGCTGCTCAACTCTACCTTACAATC
TGGAACCTGACTAAGGACCAGATCACGGACACAGACTTGACAGAGCGGCTGCAGGGTCTGTTCACCATCT
GGACGCAGGAGTCCCTGATTTGCGTGGGCTGTACAGCAGAGAGCAGCAGGAGGAGCAAACTGCTCACACT
CTCTCTTCCTCTTTTTGATAAGGACGCAAAGCCTCTGAAAACCCTGGAGGATGCCTTGAGATGTTTCGTC
CAGCCCAAAGAGTTAGCAAGCTCCGACATGTGCTGCGAGAGCTGTGGGGAGAAGACGCCCTTGGAAACAG
GTTCTGAAGCTGACTCATCTGCCCCA
