>Addgene plasmid #12454 | pcDNA3.1-HA-mUbp43 | addgene partial sequence | sequence record 19847 | T7 5'-TAATACGACTCACTATAGGG-3'
ACGACGTCCCAGACTACGCTGGAAGCTTGGTACCGATGGGCAAGGGGTTTGGGCTCCTGAGGAAACCCTG
CCAGTCAGTTGTGGCTGAGCCGCAGCAGTACTCAGCGCTGGAGGAAGAGAGGACCATGAAGAGGAAGAGA
GTGCTGTCTAGAGACCTCTGCAGTGCCTGGGACAGCCCTCATGGTCTGGTTGGTTTACACAACATCGGAC
AGACGTGTTGCCTTAACTCCTTGCTTCAAGTGTTCATGATGAACATGGACTTCAGAATGATATTGAAGAG
GATAACAGTGCCTCGGAGTGCAGAAGAGAGGAAGAGAAGTGTCCCCTTCCAGCTGCTTTTGCTGCTGGAG
AAGATGCAGGACAGTCGACAGAAAGCCTTGCTGCCCACGGAGCTCGTTCAGTGCCTGCAGAAATACAACG
TGCCGTTGTTTGTCCAGCACGATGCTGCTCAACTCTACCTTACAATCTGGAACCTGACTAAGGACCAGAT
CACGGACACAGACTTGACAGAGCGGCTGCAGGGTCTGTTCACCATCTGGACGCAGGAGTCCCTGATTTGC
GTGGGCTGTACAGCAGAGAGCAGCAGGAGGAGCAAACTGCTCACACTCTCTCTTCCTCTTTTTGATAAGG
ACGCAAAGCCTCTGAAAACCCTGGAGGATGCCTTGAGATGTTTCGTCCAGCCCAAAGAGTTAGCAAGCTC
CGACATGTGCTGCGAGAG
